>Addgene plasmid #226825 | pRecE564T | addgene full sequence | sequence record 458137 | Addgene NGS Result
ACTAATAACGTAACGTGACTGGCAAGAGATATTTTTAAAACAATGAATAGGTTTACACTTACTTTAGTTT
TATGGAAATGAAAGATCATATCATATATAATCTAGAATAAAATTAACTAAAATAATTATTATCTAGATAA
AAAATTTAGAAGCCAATGAAATCTATAAATAAACTAAATTAAGTTTATTTAATTAACAACTATGGATATA
AAATAGGTACTAATCAAAATAGTGAGGAGGATATATTTGAATACATACGAACAAATTAATAAAGTGAAAA
AAATACTTCGGAAACATTTAAAAAATAACCTTATTGGTACTTACATGTTTGGATCAGGAGTTGAGAGTGG
ACTAAAACCAAATAGTGATCTTGACTTTTTAGTCGTCGTATCTGAACCATTGACAGATCAAAGTAAAGAA
ATACTTATACAAAAAATTAGACCTATTTCAAAAAAAATAGGAGATAAAAGCAACTTACGATATATTGAAT
TAACAATTATTATTCAGCAAGAAATGGTACCGTGGAATCATCCTCCCAAACAAGAATTTATTTATGGAGA
ATGGTTACAAGAGCTTTATGAACAAGGATACATTCCTCAGAAGGAATTAAATTCAGATTTAACCATAATG
CTTTACCAAGCAAAACGAAAAAATAAAAGAATATACGGAAATTATGACTTAGAGGAATTACTACCTGATA
TTCCATTTTCTGATGTGAGAAGAGCCATTATGGATTCGTCAGAGGAATTAATAGATAATTATCAGGATGA
TGAAACCAACTCTATATTAACTTTATGCCGTATGATTTTAACTATGGACACGGGTAAAATCATACCAAAA
GATATTGCGGGAAATGCAGTGGCTGAATCTTCTCCATTAGAACATAGGGAGAGAATTTTGTTAGCAGTTC
GTAGTTATCTTGGAGAGAATATTGAATGGACTAATGAAAATGTAAATTTAACTATAAACTATTTAAATAA
CAGATTAAAAAAATTATAAAAAAATTGAAAAAATGGTGGAAACACTTTTTTCAATTTTTTTGTTTTATTA
TTTAATATTTGGGAAATATTCATTCTAATTGGTAATCAGATTTTAGAAAACAATAAACCCTTGCATATGA
TATCGATGTACAGATCTTTTTTTAAGGCAGTTATTGGTGCCCTTCGAAATGACCGACCAAGCGACGCCCA
ACCTGCCATCACGAGATTTCGATTCCACCGCCGCCTTCTATGAAAGCCATCAATCCTGCCTATTTGCCAC
GTTTAACAAGGTAGTTAAGCGTTCATTTACGAAGAAAACACGATAAGCTGCACAAATACCTGAAAAAGTT
GAACGCCCCGTGAGCGGGAACTCACAGGGCGTCGGCTAACCCCCAGTCATCAGCTGGGAGAAAGCACTCA
AGACATGACTCTAGCCGATCCGCAGGACACAGTCACAGCTAGCGCGTGGAAATTTTCCGCCGATCTGTTC
GACACCCACCCCGAACTAGCGCTGCGCTCACGCGGCTGGACGGCAGAAGATCGCCGCGAACTGCTCGCTC
ACCTGGGACGCGAAAGCTTCCAGGGCAGCAAGACAAGAGATTTCGCGAGCGCCTGGATTAAAAACCCGGA
TACCGGCGAAACCCAACCAAAGCTCTACCGGGCTGGCTCAAAAGCGCTGACGCGGTGCCAGTACGTTGCG
CTGACGCACGCGCAACATGCCGCGGTGATCGTGCTTGACATCGATGTGCCCAGCCACCAGGCCGGCGGGA
AGATTGAGCACGTAAACCCGCAGGTCTACGCGATTTTAGAGAAATGGGCACGCCTAGAAAAAGCGCCGGC
TTGGATCGGCGTGAATCCGCTGAGCGGGAAATGCCAGCTCATCTGGCTCATTGACCCGGTGTATGCCGCA
GCAGGTAAAACCAGCCCAAATATGCGCCTGCTGGCTGCAACGACGGAAGAAATGACTCGTGTTTTCGGCG
CTGACCAGGCTTTTTCGCATAGGCTGAGCCGGTGGCCGCTGCACGTCTCAGACGATCCGACAGCCTATAA
ATGGCACTGCCAGCATGATCGTGTGGATCGGCTGGCCGACCTAATGGAGATTGCTCGAACGATGACCGGA
TCACAGAAGCCGAAAAAGTACATTGAGCAGGACTTTTCCAGCGGACGCGCCCGCATTGAAGCGGCACAAC
GCGCCACCGCAGAAGCCAAGGCGCTAGCGATTTTGGACGCGAGCCTGCCGAGCGCCCTGGACGCGTCCGG
CGACCTGATCGACGGCGTGCGAGTGCTCTGGACAAATCCAGAGCGCGCAGCGCGCGACGAGACCGCGTTT
CGCCACGCGTTGACCGTGGGATACCAGCTCAAAGCTGCTGGTGAGCGCCTAAAAGATGCCAAGATCATCG
ACGCGTATGAAGTGGCGTACAACGTTGCCCAGGCGGTCGGTGCAGACGGCCGGGAGCCGGATCTTCCCGC
CATGCGTGATCGCCTGACGATGGCGCGTCGTGTGCGCGGCTACGTGGCTAAAGGCCAGCCAGTCGTCCCT
GCTCGTCGGGTGGAAACGCAGAGCAGCCGAGGGCGGAAAGCTCTAGCGACGATGGGGCGACGGGGCGCAG
CTACATCGAATGCACGCAGATGGGCTGACCCAGAAAGTAAGTATGCGCAGGAGACGCGACAGCGATTAGC
GGAAGCAAACAAACGCCGAGAAATGACAGGCGAGTTGCTCGAACTTCGCGTCAAAACTGCGATCCTGGAT
GCCCGTTCTCAATCGGTTGCTGATCCCTCGACTCGTGAGCTTGCAGGCGAACTAGGTGTCAGTGAAAGGC
GCATCCAACAAGTCAGAAAGGCACTTGGAATGGAAGCTAAACGCGGCCGTCCACGGGCTGAAAACTAATA
AACGAAACACCGTCAGCAGAAAACGGTTCCCCCCTTTAGGGGTCCCGTCCTTGCTCTGGCTCTCACTTGC
CCTCACCCTCCGCTATCCACGGGCTGAAAACTAATAAACGAAACACCGTCAGCAGAAAACGGTTCCCCCC
CTTTAGGGTGTCTCGCTCCTAGCTCTGATCCCTCCCCGGTTCCTCCCCGGCCTGATTTTTAAGGGGGCTC
ACGCTGTCGGCAGAGAACGGTTCCCCCGCCTTCTGCTCTGGCTCTTCCTCGACTCCCTCCCCCTCAAAAA
TCTCCTCGAGTCTAGAGTAGTGGGCAGTGTGCACACCATAGTGGGCATGAGTAATACCTACGCGCGCGTG
GGCTAGGGCTTAACGCGCGTTTTGCCGTGCTGCGGGGCATACGTTAGCGCATACGCTTTTTTCTGTGAAA
CCTTTTTGTGTTGTTGTTTCGTGTTGGTTTCCTTTCTGTTGGCGGGGCAACTTAACGCCTGCGGGGGTGG
TTGTTGACGTTAACGGTGCCTATGAGATCTTCCGGAATCGATGGAAGGAGCTGACTGGGTTGAAGGCTCT
CAAGGGCATCGGTCGAGATCCCGGTGCCTAATGAGTGAGCTAACTTACATTAATTGCGTTGCGCTCACTG
CCCGCTTTCCAGTCGGGAAACCTGTCGTGCCAGCTGCATTAATGAATCGGCCAACGCGCGGGGAGAGGCG
GTTTGCGTATTGGGCGCCAGGGTGGTTTTTCTTTTCACCAGTGAGACGGGCAACAGCTGATTGCCCTTCA
CCGCCTGGCCCTGAGAGAGTTGCAGCAAGCGGTCCACGCTGGTTTGCCCCAGCAGGCGAAAATCCTGTTT
GATGGTGGTTAACGGCGGGATATAACATGAGCTGTCTTCGGTATCGTCGTATCCCACTACCGAGATATCC
GCACCAACGCGCAGCCCGGACTCGGTAATGGCGCGCATTGCGCCCAGCGCCATCTGATCGTTGGCAACCA
GCATCGCAGTGGGAACGATGCCCTCATTCAGCATTTGCATGGTTTGTTGAAAACCGGACATGGCACTCCA
GTCGCCTTCCCGTTCCGCTATCGGCTGAATTTGATTGCGAGTGAGATATTTATGCCAGCCAGCCAGACGC
AGACGCGCCGAGACAGAACTTAATGGGCCCGCTAACAGCGCGATTTGCTGGTGACCCAATGCGACCAGAT
GCTCCACGCCCAGTCGCGTACCGTCTTCATGGGAGAAAATAATACTGTTGATGGGTGTCTGGTCAGAGAC
ATCAAGAAATAACGCCGGAACATTAGTGCAGGCAGCTTCCACAGCAATGGCATCCTGGTCATCCAGCGGA
TAGTTAATGATCAGCCCACTGACGCGTTGCGCGAGAAGATTGTGCACCGCCGCTTTACAGGCTTCGACGC
CGCTTCGTTCTACCATCGACACCACCACGCTGGCACCCAGTTGATCGGCGCGAGATTTAATCGCCGCGAC
AATTTGCGACGGCGCGTGCAGGGCCAGACTGGAGGTGGCAACGCCAATCAGCAACGACTGTTTGCCCGCC
AGTTGTTGTGCCACGCGGTTGGGAATGTAATTCAGCTCCGCCATCGCCGCTTCCACTTTTTCCCGCGTTT
TCGCAGAAACGTGGCTGGCCTGGTTCACCACGCGGGAAACGGTCTGATAAGAGACACCGGCATACTCTGC
GACATCGTATAACGTTACTGGTTTCACATTCACCACCCTGAATTGACTCTCTTCCGGGCGCTATCATGCC
ATACCGCGAAAGGTTTTGCGCCATTCGATGGTGTCCGGGATCTCGACGCTCTCCCTTATGCGACTCCTGC
ATTAGGAAGCAGCCCAGTAGTAGGTTGAGGCCGTTGAGCACCGCCGCCGCAAGGAATGGTGCATGCAAGG
AGATGGCGCCCAACAGTCCCCCGGCCACGGGGCCTGCCACCATACCCACGCCGAAACAAGCGCTCATGAG
CCCGAAGTGGCGAGCCCGATCTTCCCCATCGGTGATGTCGGCGATATAGGCGCCAGCAACCGCACCTGTG
GCGCCGGTGATGCCGGCCACGATGCGTCCGGCGTAGAGGATCGAGATAAGCTTCGGTTCTGGCAAATATT
CTGAAATGAGCTGTTGACATTGTGAGCGCTCACAATTATAATGTGTGGAATTGTGAGCGGATAACAATTT
CACACAGGATCTAGAGCTAGCTAATCTGAGTTGAGGTTAAAAAACAATGGAACATCCGCACAATGAGAAT
GCTGGCAGCGATCCGCATCGCGATTGCAGTGATGAAACTGGCGAAGTCGCAGATCCCGTAATCGTAGAAG
ACATAGAGCCAGGTATTTATTACGGAATTTCGAATGAGAATTACCACGCGGGTCCCGGTATCAGTAAGTC
TCAGCTCGATGACATTGCTGATACTCCGGCACTATATTTGTGGCGTAAAAATGCCCCCGTGGACACCACA
AAGACAAAAACGCTCGATTTAGGAACTGCTTTCCACTGCCGGGTACTTGAACCGGAAGAATTCAGTAACC
GCTTTATCGTAGCACCTGAATTTAACCGCCGTACAAACGCCGGAAAAGAAGAAGAGAAAGCGTTTCTGAT
GGAATGCGCAAGCACAGGAAAAACGGTTATCACTGCGGAAGAAGGCCGGAAAATTGAACTCATGTATCAA
AGCGTTATGGCTTTGCCGCTGGGGCAATGGCTTGTTGAAAGCGCCGGACACGCTGAATCATCAATTTACT
GGGAAGATCCTGAAACAGGAATTTTGTGTCGGTGCCGTCCGGACAAAATTATCCCTGAATTTCACTGGAT
CATGGACGTGAAAACTACGGCGGATATTCAACGATTCAAAACCGCTTATTACGACTACCGCTATCACGTT
CAGGATGCATTCTACAGTGACGGTTATGAAGCACAGTTTGGAGTGCAGCCAACTTTCGTTTTTCTGGTTG
CCAGCACAACTATTGAATGCGGACGTTATCCGGTTGAAATTTTCATGATGGGCGAAGAAGCAAAACTGGC
AGGTCAACAGGAATATCACCGCAATCTGCGAACCCTGTCTGACTGCCTGAATACCGATGAATGGCCAGCT
ATTAAGACATTATCACTGCCCCGCTGGGCTAAGGAATATGCAAATGACTAAGCAACCACCAATCGCAAAA
GCCGATCTGCAAAAAACTCAGGGAAACCGTGCACCAGCAGCAGTTAAAAATAGCGACGTGATTAGTTTTA
TTAACCAGCCATCAATGAAAGAGCAACTGGCAGCAGCTCTTCCACGCCATATGACGGCTGAACGTATGAT
CCGTATCGCCACCACAGAAATTCGTAAAGTTCCGGCGTTAGGAAACTGTGACACTATGAGTTTTGTCAGT
GCGATCGTACAGTGTTCACAGCTCGGACTTGAGCCAGGTAGCGCCCTCGGTCATGCATATTTACTGCCTT
TTGGTAATAAAAACGAAAAGAGCGGTAAAAAGAACGTTCAGCTAATCATTGGCTATCGCGGCATGATTGA
TCTGGCTCGCCGTTCTGGTCAAATCGCCAGCCTGTCAGCCCGTGTTGTCCGTGAAGGTGACGAGTTTAGC
TTCGAATTTGGCCTTGATGAAAAGTTAATACACCGCCCGGGAGAAAACGAAGATGCCCCGGTTACCCACG
TCTATGCTGTCGCAAGACTGAAAGACGGAGGTACTCAGTTTGAAGTTATGACGCGCAAACAGATTGAGCT
GGTGCGCAGCCTGAGTAAAGCTGGTAATAACGGGCCGTGGGTAACTCACTGGGAAGAAATGGCAAAGAAA
ACGGCTATTCGTCGCCTGTTCAAATATTTGCCCGTATCAATTGAGATCCAGCGTGCAGTATCAATGGATG
AAAAGGAACCACTGACAATCGATCCTGCAGATTCCTCTGTATTAACCGGGGAATACAGTGTAATCGATAA
TTCAGAGGAATAATTCAGCCTGGCGGTGTAATGCCCATGGACTATCGCTAATCGTAATCGCGGAGATCCA
GAGTAACAAAAATAACGCCCCACCTTGATAATGAGGTGGGGCGTTATTTTTGTGTCTTAATCCAGTAGGT
AGTCTGCCAAGATCAGGTTAGTGCAGTACCAATTGTTGTTCTTGGAGAAGTTAACAGCCTCTGCCATACT
CAACGCAATGTCCTTATCACTGGTCTTAGTGTTCACGTACCGTACCCGGCCTGTGGTCATTTCGATCTGT
CTCATAACCCAATTCTCTGGATCCGGGACCGAGCTCGAATTACGTCGCGGTGAGTTCAGGCTTTTTCATA
TCTCATTGCCCCCGGACGAGCGTCTGCTCCGCCATTCGCCGTCCGCCGTGCCAATCGGATCAGCCGTCCA
ATCCTTGGGCCACGCTAAGCTTCATATGCGGTGTGAAATACCGCACAGATGCGTAAGGAGAAAATACCGC
ATCAGGCGCTCTTCCGCTTCCTCGCTCACTGACTCGCTGCGCTCGGTCGTTCGGCTGCGGCGAGCGGTAT
CAGCTCACTCAAAGGCGGTAATACGGTTATCCACAGAATCAGGGGATAACGCAGGAAAGAACATGTGAGC
AAAAGGCCAGCAAAAGGCCAGGAACCGTAAAAAGGCCGCGTTGCTGGCGTTTTTCCATAGGCTCCGCCCC
CCTGACGAGCATCACAAAAATCGACGCTCAAGTCAGAGGTGGCGAAACCCGACAGGACTATAAAGATACC
AGGCGTTTCCCCCTGGAAGCTCCCTCGTGCGCTCTCCTGTTCCGACCCTGCCGCTTACCGGATACCTGTC
CGCCTTTCTCCCTTCGGGAAGCGTGGCGCTTTCTCATAGCTCACGCTGTAGGTATCTCAGTTCGGTGTAG
GTCGTTCGCTCCAAGCTGGGCTGTGTGCACGAACCCCCCGTTCAGCCCGACCGCTGCGCCTTATCCGGTA
ACTATCGTCTTGAGTCCAACCCGGTAAGACACGACTTATCGCCACTGGCAGCAGCCACTGGTAACAGGAT
TAGCAGAGCGAGGTATGTAGGCGGTGCTACAGAGTTCTTGAAGTGGTGGCCTAACTACGGCTACACTAGA
AGGACAGTATTTGGTATCTGCGCTCTGCTGAAGCCAGTTACCTTCGGAAAAAGAGTTGGTAGCTCTTGAT
CCGGCAAACAAACCACCGCTGGTAGCGGTGGTTTTTTTGTTTGCAAGCAGCAGATTACGCGCAGAAAAAA
AGGATCTCAAGAAGATCCTTTGATCTTTTCTACGGGGTCTGACGCTCAGTGGAACGAAAACTCACGTTAA
GGGATTTTGGTCATGA
Features (pLannotate 1.2.2; 14 found; start..end, strand, type, name):
    235..996     +  CDS            spc: S9AD_ENTFL - Also known as aad9 From Enterococcus faecalis (Streptococcus faecalis).
   1169..1234    +  CDS            ble (fragment): BLE_KLEPN - Experimental evidence at protein level: Swiss-Prot protein existence level 1. Binding protein with a strong affinity to the bleomycin family of antibiotics. Binds to CL990; an antimitotic-antibiotic compound. From Klebsiella pneumoniae.
   1317..1394    -  ncRNA          ctRNA pGA1: Accession: RF00236 - ctRNA
   3403..3446    -  CDS            TcR (fragment): tetracycline efflux protein; tet; confers resistance to tetracycline
   3461..3482    -  protein_bind   CAP binding site: CAP binding activates transcription in the presence of cAMP. E. coli catabolite activator protein
   3495..4577    -  CDS            lacI: lac repressor; lacI; The lac repressor binds to the lac operator to inhibit transcription in E. coli. This inhibition can be relieved by adding lactose or isopropyl-β-D-thiogalactopyranoside (IPTG).
   4578..4655    -  promoter       lacI promoter: lacI
   4663..4942    -  CDS            TcR (fragment): tetracycline efflux protein; tet; confers resistance to tetracycline
   4989..5007    -  protein_bind   lac operator (symmetric): The lac repressor binds to the lac operator to inhibit transcription in E. coli. This inhibition can be relieved by adding lactose or isopropyl-β-D-thiogalactopyranoside (IPTG). The symmetric lac operator was optimized for tight binding of lac repressor. lac repressor encoded by lacI
   5021..5037    +  protein_bind   lac operator: The lac repressor binds to the lac operator to inhibit transcription in E. coli. This inhibition can be relieved by adding lactose or isopropyl-β-D-thiogalactopyranoside (IPTG). lac repressor encoded by lacI
   5090..5998    +  CDS            recE (fragment): RECE_ECOLI - Experimental evidence at protein level: Swiss-Prot protein existence level 1. Is involved in the RecE pathway of recombination. Catalyzes the degradation of double-stranded DNA. Acts progressively in a 5' to 3' direction, releasing 5'-phosphomononucleotides. Has a strong preference for linear duplex substrate DNA and appears to be unable to initiate degradation from single-stranded breaks in DNA. From Escherichia coli (strain K12). Has been used to construct a 2,4,6-trinitrotoluene (TNT) biosensor strain.
   5994..6800    +  CDS            recT: RECT_ECOLI - Experimental evidence at protein level: Swiss-Prot protein existence level 1. Binds to single-stranded DNA and also promotes the renaturation of complementary single-stranded DNA. Function in recombination. Has a function similar to that of lambda RedB. From Escherichia coli (strain K12).
   7233..7286    +  misc_feature   bom (fragment): basis of mobility region from pBR322
   7472..8060    -  rep_origin     ori: high-copy-number ColE1/pMB1/pBR322/pUC origin of replication
