[The description below was written by a language model from this plasmid's Addgene catalogue record and pLannotate feature annotations shown in this document.]
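Description:
pRecE564T is an 8.1 kb bacterial expression plasmid assembled by Gibson cloning from elements of pXMJ19 and pTRCmob. It carries the Rac prophage recombination genes recE and recT from Escherichia coli MG1655 and was deposited with work on nuclease-assisted DNA insertion in Corynebacterium glutamicum. It is propagated in E. coli through a ColE1/pMB1-type origin, next to a fragment of the pBR322 bom region, and is selected with spectinomycin via the Enterococcus faecalis spc (aad9) adenylyltransferase gene. The annotation also detects a pGA1-type ctRNA, the antisense copy-number regulator of a corynebacterial plasmid replicon. This suggests a shuttle design able to replicate in C. glutamicum, although no corynebacterial rep gene or origin is annotated in the roughly 2 kb after it. Short ble and TcR fragments appear to be non-functional remnants of the parental vectors.

The payload is a two-gene operon described as recE*T. The recE feature is only a 909 bp fragment; together with the plasmid name, this suggests a truncated RecE retaining the C-terminal 5'→3' double-strand exonuclease domain, though the record does not define the truncation. It slightly overlaps the full-length recT coding sequence, which encodes the single-strand annealing protein functionally analogous to lambda Redβ. According to the catalogue entry, expression is driven by the Ptrc promoter. The promoter itself is not annotated, but lac operator sites lie just upstream of recE, and a divergently oriented lacI with its own promoter supplies repressor, so expression should be IPTG-inducible. The plasmid provides RecET recombineering functions to promote homologous recombination of linear DNA substrates with the host genome during genome editing.
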