Addgene plasmid #226825: pRecE564T
Purpose: Expressing RecE*T controled by Ptrc promoter
Depositing lab: Sheng Yang. Depositing organization: CAS Center for Excellence in Molecular Plant Sciences ("CEMPS"). Publication: RAGATH-Associated DNA Nuclease Assisted DNA Insertion in Corynebacterium glutamicum. Wang X, Yang S, Qian F, Dong F, Zhou X, Yin M, Zhang Y, Huang Z, Jiang Y, Yang S. ACS Synth Biol. 2025 May 8. doi: 10.1021/acssynbio.5c00022. PubMed 40338137.
Backbone
  Vector backbone: pXMJ19 and pTRCmob
  Vector type: Bacterial Expression
Growth in bacteria
  Bacterial resistance: Spectinomycin, 50 μg/mL
  Growth temperature: 37°C
  Growth strain: DH5alpha
  Copy number: Unknown
Gene/Insert
  Gene/Insert name: recE*T
  Species: Escherichia coli MG1655
  Cloning method: Gibson Cloning
Terms and licenses: Academic/Nonprofit Terms; Industry Terms: Not Available to Industry
How to cite: pRecE564T was a gift from Sheng Yang (Addgene plasmid # 226825 ; http://n2t.net/addgene:226825 ; RRID:Addgene_226825)
